LOCUS       Exported 7496 bp ds-DNA circular SYN 02-NOV-2018
DEFINITION  synthetic circular DNA
ACCESSION   .
VERSION     .
KEYWORDS    .
SOURCE      synthetic DNA construct
  ORGANISM  synthetic DNA construct
REFERENCE   1 (bases 1 to 7496)
  AUTHORS   Nordine Helassa
  TITLE     Direct Submission
  JOURNAL   Exported Nov 2, 2018 from SnapGene 4.2.6 http://www.snapgene.com
FEATURES             Location/Qualifiers
     source          1..7496
                     /organism="synthetic DNA construct"
                     /mol_type="other DNA"
     rep_origin      12..467
                     /direction=RIGHT
                     /label=M13 origin
     rep_origin      complement(17..457)
                     /direction=LEFT
                     /label=F1 ori
     CDS             complement(563..1375)
                     /label=KanR
     rep_origin      1475..2103
                     /direction=RIGHT
                     /label=ColE1 origin
     CDS             complement(3281..4237)
                     /label=LacI
     primer_bind     4751..4770
                     /label=T7
     misc_binding    4770..4792
                     /label=LacO
     CDS             4839..5492
                     /label=GST
     CDS             5547..5564
                     /label=Thrombin site
     CDS             5580..5624
                     /label=S-tag
     CDS             5694..7256
                     /codon_start=1
                     /label=iGluSnFR
                     /translation="AAGSTLDKIAKNGVIVVGHKESSVPFSYYDNQQKVVGYSQDYSNA
                     IVEAVKKKLNKPDLQVKLIPITSQNRIPLLQNGTFDFECGSTTNNVERQKQAAFSDTIF
                     VVGTRLLTKKGGDIKDFANLKDKAVVVTSGTTSEVLLNKLNEEQKMNMRIISAKDHGDS
                     FRTLESGRAVAFMMDDVLLAGERAKAKKPDNWEIVGKPQSQEAYGCMLRKDDPQFKKLM
                     DDTIAQVQTSGEAEKWFDKWFKNPILVSHNVYIMADKQRNGIKANFKIRHNIEDGGVQL
                     AYHYQQNTPIGDGPVLLPDNHYLSTQSKLSKDPNEKRDHMVLLEFVTAAGITLGMDELY
                     KGGTGGSMVSKGEELFTGVVPILVELDGDVNGHKFSVSGEGEGDATYGKLTLKFICTTG
                     KLPVPWPTLVTTLTYGVQCFSRYPDHMKQHDFFKSAMPEGYIQERTIFFKDDGNYKTRA
                     EVKFEGDTLVNRIELKGIDFKEDGNILGHKLEYNFNNPLNMNFELSDEMKALFKEPNDK
                     ALK"
     primer_bind     5730..5774
                     /label=Mutagenic Primer
     primer_bind     6653..6674
                     /label=EGFP-C
                     /note="EGFP, forward primer"
     primer_bind     complement(6780..6801)
                     /label=EGFP-N
                     /note="EGFP, reverse primer"
     primer_bind     complement(7041..7060)
                     /label=EXFP-R
                     /note="For distinguishing EGFP variants, reverse primer"
     CDS             7324..7341
                     /label=6His
     CDS             7327..7344
                     /label=6His
     CDS             7330..7347
                     /label=6His
ORIGIN
        1 tggcgaatgg gnnnnnnnnn nnnnnnnnnn nnnnnnnnnn nnnnnnnnnn nnnnnnnnnn
       61 nnnnnnnnnn nnnnnnnnnn nnnnnnnnnn nnnnnnnnnn nnnnnnnnnn nnnnnnnnnn
      121 nnnnnnnnnn nnnnncnnnn nnnnnnnnnn nnnnnnnnnn nnnnnnnnnn nnnnnnnnnn
      181 nnnnnnnnnn nnnnnnnnnn nnnnnnnnnn nnnnnnnnnn nnnnnnnann nnnnnnnnnn
      241 nnnnnnnnnn nnnnnnnnnn nnnnnnnnnn nnnnnnncct ttgacgttgg agtccacgtt
      301 ctttaatagt ggactcttgt tccaaactgg aacaacactc aaccctatct cggtctattc
      361 ttttgattta taagggattt tgccgatttc ggcctattgg ttaaaaaatg agctgattta
      421 acaaaaattt aacgcgaatt ttaacaaaat attaacgttt acaatttcag gtggcacttt
      481 tcggggaaat gtgcgcggaa cccctatttg tttatttttc taaatacatt caaatatgta
      541 tccgctcatg aattaattct tagaaaaact catcgagcat caaatgaaac tgcaatttat
      601 tcatatcagg attatcaata ccatattttt gaaaaagccg tttctgtaat gaaggagaaa
      661 actcaccgag gcagttccat aggatggcaa gatcctggta tcggtctgcg attccgactc
      721 gtccaacatc aatacaacct attaatttcc cctcgtcaaa aataaggtta tcaagtgaga
      781 aatcaccatg agtgacgact gaatccggtg agaatggcaa aagtttatgc atttctttcc
      841 agacttgttc aacaggccag ccattacgct cgtcatcaaa atcactcgca tcaaccaaac
      901 cgttattcat tcgtgattgc gcctgagcga gacgaaatac gcgatcgctg ttaaaaggac
      961 aattacaaac aggaatcgaa tgcaaccggc gcaggaacac tgccagcgca tcaacaatat
     1021 tttcacctga atcaggatat tcttctaata cctggaatgc tgttttcccg gggatcgcag
     1081 tggtgagtaa ccatgcatca tcaggagtac ggataaaatg cttgatggtc ggaagaggca
     1141 taaattccgt cagccagttt agtctgacca tctcatctgt aacatcattg gcaacgctac
     1201 ctttgccatg tttcagaaac aactctggcg catcgggctt cccatacaat cgatagattg
     1261 tcgcacctga ttgcccgaca ttatcgcgag cccatttata cccatataaa tcagcatcca
     1321 tgttggaatt taatcgcggc ctagagcaag acgtttcccg ttgaatatgg ctcataacac
     1381 cccttgtatt actgtttatg taagcagaca gttttattgt tcatgaccaa aatcccttaa
     1441 cgtgagtttt cgttccactg agcgtcagac cccgtagaaa agatcaaagg atcttcttga
     1501 gatccttttt ttctgcgcgt aatctgctgc ttgcaaacaa aaaaaccacc gctaccagcg
     1561 gtggtttgtt tgccggatca agagctacca actctttttc cgaaggtaac tggcttcagc
     1621 agagcgcaga taccaaatac tgtccttcta gtgtagccgt agttaggcca ccacttcaag
     1681 aactctgtag caccgcctac atacctcgct ctgctaatcc tgttaccagt ggctgctgcc
     1741 agtggcgata agtcgtgtct taccgggttg gactcaagac gatagttacc ggataaggcg
     1801 cagcggtcgg gctgaacggg gggttcgtgc acacagccca gcttggagcg aacgacctac
     1861 accgaactga gatacctaca gcgtgagcta tgagaaagcg ccacgcttcc cgaagggaga
     1921 aaggcggaca ggtatccggt aagcggcagg gtcggaacag gagagcgcac gagggagctt
     1981 ccagggggaa acgcctggta tctttatagt cctgtcgggt ttcgccacct ctgacttgag
     2041 cgtcgatttt tgtgatgctc gtcagggggg cggagcctat ggaaaaacgc cagcaacgcg
     2101 gcctttttac ggttcctggc cttttgctgg ccttttgctc acatgttctt tcctgcgtta
     2161 tcccctgatt ctgtggataa ccgtattacc gcctttgagt gagctgatac cgctcgccgc
     2221 agccgaacga ccgagcgcag cgagtcagtg agcgaggaag cggaagagcg cctgatgcgg
     2281 tattttctcc ttacgcatct gtgcggtatt tcacaccgca tatatggtgc actctcagta
     2341 caatctgctc tgatgccgca tagttaagcc agtatacact ccgctatcgc tacgtgactg
     2401 ggtcatggct gcgccccgac acccgccaac acccgctgac gcgccctgac gggcttgtct
     2461 gctcccggca tccgcttaca gacaagctgt gaccgtctcc gggagctgca tgtgtcagag
     2521 gttttcaccg tcatcaccga aacgcgcgag gcagctgcgg taaagctcat cagcgtggtc
     2581 gtgaagcgat tcacagatgt ctgcctgttc atccgcgtcc agctcgttga gtttctccag
     2641 aagcgttaat gtctggcttc tgataaagcg ggccatgtta agggcggttt tttcctgttt
     2701 ggtcactgat gcctccgtgt aagggggatt tctgttcatg ggggtaatga taccgatgaa
     2761 acgagagagg atgctcacga tacgggttac tgatgatgaa catgcccggt tactggaacg
     2821 ttgtgagggt aaacaactgg cggtatggat gcggcgggac cagagaaaaa tcactcaggg
     2881 tcaatgccag cgcttcgtta atacagatgt aggtgttcca cagggtagcc agcagcatcc
     2941 tgcgatgcag atccggaaca taatggtgca gggcgctgac ttccgcgttt ccagacttta
     3001 cgaaacacgg aaaccgaaga ccattcatgt tgttgctcag gtcgcagacg ttttgcagca
     3061 gcagtcgctt cacgttcgct cgcgtatcgg tgattcattc tgctaaccag taaggcaacc
     3121 ccgccagcct agccgggtcc tcaacgacag gagcacgatc atgctagtca tgccccgcgc
     3181 ccaccggaag gagctgactg ggttgaaggc tctcaagggc atcggtcgag atcccggtgc
     3241 ctaatgagtg agctaactta cattaattgc gttgcgctca ctgcccgctt tccagtcggg
     3301 aaacctgtcg tgccagctgc attaatgaat cggccaacgc gcggggagag gcggtttgcg
     3361 tattgggcgc cagggtggtt tttcttttca ccagtgagac gggcaacagc tgattgccct
     3421 tcaccgcctg gccctgagag agttgcagca agcggtccac gctggtttgc cccagcaggc
     3481 gaaaatcctg tttgatggtg gttaacggcg ggatataaca tgagctgtct tcggtatcgt
     3541 cgtatcccac taccgagatg tccgcaccaa cgcgcagccc ggactcggta atggcgcgca
     3601 ttgcgcccag cgccatctga tcgttggcaa ccagcatcgc agtgggaacg atgccctcat
     3661 tcagcatttg catggtttgt tgaaaaccgg acatggcact ccagtcgcct tcccgttccg
     3721 ctatcggctg aatttgattg cgagtgagat atttatgcca gccagccaga cgcagacgcg
     3781 ccgagacaga acttaatggg cccgctaaca gcgcgatttg ctggtgaccc aatgcgacca
     3841 gatgctccac gcccagtcgc gtaccgtctt catgggagaa aataatactg ttgatgggtg
     3901 tctggtcaga gacatcaaga aataacgccg gaacattagt gcaggcagct tccacagcaa
     3961 tggcatcctg gtcatccagc ggatagttaa tgatcagccc actgacgcgt tgcgcgagaa
     4021 gattgtgcac cgccgcttta caggcttcga cgccgcttcg ttctaccatc gacaccacca
     4081 cgctggcacc cagttgatcg gcgcgagatt taatcgccgc gacaatttgc gacggcgcgt
     4141 gcagggccag actggaggtg gcaacgccaa tcagcaacga ctgtttgccc gccagttgtt
     4201 gtgccacgcg gttgggaatg taattcagct ccgccatcgc cgcttccact ttttcccgcg
     4261 ttttcgcaga aacgtggctg gcctggttca ccacgcggga aacggtctga taagagacac
     4321 cggcatactc tgcgacatcg tataacgtta ctggtttcac attcaccacc ctgaattgac
     4381 tctcttccgg gcgctatcat gccataccgc gaaaggtttt gcgccattcg atggtgtccg
     4441 ggatctcgac gctctccctt atgcgactcc tgcattagga agcagcccag tagtaggttg
     4501 aggccgttga gcaccgccgc cgcaaggaat ggtgcatgca aggagatggc gcccaacagt
     4561 cccccggcca cggggcctgc caccataccc acgccgaaac aagcgctcat gagcccgaag
     4621 tggcgagccc gatcttcccc atcggtgatg tcggcgatat aggcgccagc aaccgcacct
     4681 gtggcgccgg tgatgccggc cacgatgcgt ccggcgtaga ggatcgagat cgatctcgat
     4741 cccgcgaaat taatacgact cactataggg gaattgtgag cggataacaa ttcccctcta
     4801 gaaataattt tgtttaactt taagaaggag atatacatat gtcccctata ctaggttatt
     4861 ggaaaattaa gggccttgtg caacccactc gacttctttt ggaatatctt gaagaaaaat
     4921 atgaagagca tttgtatgag cgcgatgaag gtgataaatg gcgaaacaaa aagtttgaat
     4981 tgggtttgga gtttcccaat cttccttatt atattgatgg tgatgttaaa ttaacacagt
     5041 ctatggccat catacgttat atagctgaca agcacaacat gttgggtggt tgtccaaaag
     5101 agcgtgcaga gatttcaatg cttgaaggag cggttttgga tattagatac ggtgtttcga
     5161 gaattgcata tagtaaagac tttgaaactc tcaaagttga ttttcttagc aagctacctg
     5221 aaatgctgaa aatgttcgaa gatcgtttat gtcataaaac atatttaaat ggtgatcatg
     5281 taacccatcc tgacttcatg ttgtatgacg ctcttgatgt tgttttatac atggacccaa
     5341 tgtgcctgga tgcgttccca aaattagttt gttttaaaaa acgtattgaa gctatcccac
     5401 aaattgataa gtacttgaaa tccagcaagt atatagcatg gcctttgcag ggctggcaag
     5461 ccacgtttgg tggtggcgac catcctccaa aatcggatgg ttcaactagt ggttctggtc
     5521 atcaccatca ccatcactcc gcgggtctgg tgccacgcgg tagtactgca attggtatga
     5581 aagaaaccgc tgctgctaaa ttcgaacgcc agcacatgga cagcccagat ctgggtaccg
     5641 gtggtggctc cggtgatgac gacgacaaga gtcccatggg atatcgggga tccgccgcag
     5701 gcagcacgct ggacaaaatc gccaaaaacg gtgtgattgt cgtcggtcac aaggaatctt
     5761 cagtgccttt ctcttattac gacaatcagc aaaaagtggt gggttactcg caggattact
     5821 ccaacgccat tgttgaagca gtgaaaaaga aactcaacaa accggacttg caggtaaaac
     5881 tgattccgat tacctcacaa aaccgtattc cactgctgca aaacggcact ttcgattttg
     5941 aatgtggttc taccaccaac aacgtcgaac gccaaaaaca ggcggctttc tctgacacta
     6001 ttttcgtggt cggtacgcgc ctgttgacca aaaagggtgg cgatatcaaa gattttgcca
     6061 acctgaaaga caaagccgta gtcgtcactt ccggcactac ctctgaagtt ttgctcaaca
     6121 aactgaatga agagcaaaaa atgaatatgc gcatcatcag cgccaaagat cacggtgact
     6181 ctttccgcac cctggaaagc ggtcgtgccg ttgcctttat gatggatgac gtgctgctgg
     6241 ccggtgaacg tgcgaaagcg aagaaaccag acaactggga aatcgtcggc aagccgcagt
     6301 ctcaggaggc ctacggttgt atgttgcgta aagatgatcc gcagttcaaa aagctgatgg
     6361 atgacaccat cgctcaggtg cagacctccg gtgaagcgga aaaatggttt gataagtggt
     6421 tcaaaaatcc aattctggtg agccacaacg tctatatcat ggccgacaag cagaggaacg
     6481 gcatcaaggc gaacttcaag atccgccaca acatcgagga cggcggcgtg cagctcgcct
     6541 accactacca gcagaacacc cccatcggcg acggccccgt gctgctgccc gacaaccact
     6601 acctgagcac ccagtccaaa ctttcgaaag accccaacga gaagcgcgat cacatggtcc
     6661 tgctggagtt cgtgaccgcc gccgggatca ctctcggcat ggacgagctg tacaagggcg
     6721 gtaccggagg gagcatggtg agcaagggcg aggagctgtt caccggggtg gtgcccatcc
     6781 tggtcgagct ggacggcgac gtaaacggcc acaagttcag cgtgtccggc gagggtgagg
     6841 gcgatgccac ctacggcaag ctgaccctga agttcatctg caccaccggc aagctgcccg
     6901 tgccctggcc caccctcgtg accaccctga cctacggcgt gcagtgcttc agccgctacc
     6961 ccgaccacat gaagcagcac gacttcttca agtccgccat gcccgaaggc tacatccagg
     7021 agcgcaccat cttcttcaag gacgacggca actacaagac ccgcgccgag gtgaagttcg
     7081 agggcgacac cctggtgaac cgcatcgagc tgaagggcat cgacttcaag gaggacggca
     7141 acatcctggg gcataagctg gagtacaact ttaacaaccc cctgaacatg aatttcgaac
     7201 tgtcagacga aatgaaagca ctgttcaaag aaccgaatga caaggcactg aaataagaat
     7261 tctgtacagg ccttggcgcg cctgcaggcg agctccgtcg acaagcttgc ggccgcactc
     7321 gagcaccacc accaccacca ccaccactaa ttgattaata cctaggctgc taaacaaagc
     7381 ccgaaaggaa gctgagttgg ctgctgccac cgctgagcaa taactagcat aaccccttgg
     7441 ggcctctaaa cgggtcttga ggggtttttt gctgaaagga ggaactatat ccggat
//
