>Addgene plasmid #119829 | pET41a iGlum | addgene full sequence | sequence record 236908 | Addgene NGS Result
TGGCGAATGGG
[124 nt withheld, positions 12-135]
C
[91 nt withheld, positions 137-227]
A
[49 nt withheld, positions 229-277]
CCTTTGACGTTGGAGTCCACGTTCTTTAATAGTGGACTCTTGTTCCAAACTGGAACAACACTCAACCCTA
TCTCGGTCTATTCTTTTGATTTATAAGGGATTTTGCCGATTTCGGCCTATTGGTTAAAAAATGAGCTGAT
TTAACAAAAATTTAACGCGAATTTTAACAAAATATTAACGCTTACAATTTAGGTGGCACTTTTCGGGGAA
ATGTGCGCGGAACCCCTATTTGTTTATTTTTCTAAATACATTCAAATATGTATCCGCTCATGAATTAATT
CTTAGAAAAACTCATCGAGCATCAAATGAAACTGCAATTTATTCATATCAGGATTATCAATACCATATTT
TTGAAAAAGCCGTTTCTGTAATGAAGGAGAAAACTCACCGAGGCAGTTCCATAGGATGGCAAGATCCTGG
TATCGGTCTGCGATTCCGACTCGTCCAACATCAATACAACCTATTAATTTCCCCTCGTCAAAAATAAGGT
TATCAAGTGAGAAATCACCATGAGTGACGACTGAATCCGGTGAGAATGGCAAAAGTTTATGCATTTCTTT
CCAGACTTGTTCAACAGGCCAGCCATTACGCTCGTCATCAAAATCACTCGCATCAACCAAACCGTTATTC
ATTCGTGATTGCGCCTGAGCGAGACGAAATACGCGATCGCTGTTAAAAGGACAATTACAAACAGGAATCG
AATGCAACCGGCGCAGGAACACTGCCAGCGCATCAACAATATTTTCACCTGAATCAGGATATTCTTCTAA
TACCTGGAATGCTGTTTTCCCGGGGATCGCAGTGGTGAGTAACCATGCATCATCAGGAGTACGGATAAAA
TGCTTGATGGTCGGAAGAGGCATAAATTCCGTCAGCCAGTTTAGTCTGACCATCTCATCTGTAACATCAT
TGGCAACGCTACCTTTGCCATGTTTCAGAAACAACTCTGGCGCATCGGGCTTCCCATACAATCGATAGAT
TGTCGCACCTGATTGCCCGACATTATCGCGAGCCCATTTATACCCATATAAATCAGCATCCATGTTGGAA
TTTAATCGCGGCCTAGAGCAAGACGTTTCCCGTTGAATATGGCTCATAACACCCCTTGTATTACTGTTTA
TGTAAGCAGACAGTTTTATTGTTCATGACCAAAATCCCTTAACGTGAGTTTTCGTTCCACTGAGCGTCAG
ACCCCGTAGAAAAGATCAAAGGATCTTCTTGAGATCCTTTTTTTCTGCGCGTAATCTGCTGCTTGCAAAC
AAAAAAACCACCGCTACCAGCGGTGGTTTGTTTGCCGGATCAAGAGCTACCAACTCTTTTTCCGAAGGTA
ACTGGCTTCAGCAGAGCGCAGATACCAAATACTGTCCTTCTAGTGTAGCCGTAGTTAGGCCACCACTTCA
AGAACTCTGTAGCACCGCCTACATACCTCGCTCTGCTAATCCTGTTACCAGTGGCTGCTGCCAGTGGCGA
TAAGTCGTGTCTTACCGGGTTGGACTCAAGACGATAGTTACCGGATAAGGCGCAGCGGTCGGGCTGAACG
GGGGGTTCGTGCACACAGCCCAGCTTGGAGCGAACGACCTACACCGAACTGAGATACCTACAGCGTGAGC
TATGAGAAAGCGCCACGCTTCCCGAAGGGAGAAAGGCGGACAGGTATCCGGTAAGCGGCAGGGTCGGAAC
AGGAGAGCGCACGAGGGAGCTTCCAGGGGGAAACGCCTGGTATCTTTATAGTCCTGTCGGGTTTCGCCAC
CTCTGACTTGAGCGTCGATTTTTGTGATGCTCGTCAGGGGGGCGGAGCCTATGGAAAAACGCCAGCAACG
CGGCCTTTTTACGGTTCCTGGCCTTTTGCTGGCCTTTTGCTCACATGTTCTTTCCTGCGTTATCCCCTGA
TTCTGTGGATAACCGTATTACCGCCTTTGAGTGAGCTGATACCGCTCGCCGCAGCCGAACGACCGAGCGC
AGCGAGTCAGTGAGCGAGGAAGCGGAAGAGCGCCTGATGCGGTATTTTCTCCTTACGCATCTGTGCGGTA
TTTCACACCGCAATGGTGCACTCTCAGTACAATCTGCTCTGATGCCGCATAGTTAAGCCAGTATACACTC
CGCTATCGCTACGTGACTGGGTCATGGCTGCGCCCCGACACCCGCCAACACCCGCTGACGCGCCCTGACG
GGCTTGTCTGCTCCCGGCATCCGCTTACAGACAAGCTGTGACCGTCTCCGGGAGCTGCATGTGTCAGAGG
TTTTCACCGTCATCACCGAAACGCGCGAGGCAGCTGCGGTAAAGCTCATCAGCGTGGTCGTGAAGCGATT
CACAGATGTCTGCCTGTTCATCCGCGTCCAGCTCGTTGAGTTTCTCCAGAAGCGTTAATGTCTGGCTTCT
GATAAAGCGGGCCATGTTAAGGGCGGTTTTTTCCTGTTTGGTCACTGATGCCTCCGTGTAAGGGGGATTT
CTGTTCATGGGGGTAATGATACCGATGAAACGAGAGAGGATGCTCACGATACGGGTTACTGATGATGAAC
ATGCCCGGTTACTGGAACGTTGTGAGGGTAAACAACTGGCGGTATGGATGCGGCGGGACCAGAGAAAAAT
CACTCAGGGTCAATGCCAGCGCTTCGTTAATACAGATGTAGGTGTTCCACAGGGTAGCCAGCAGCATCCT
GCGATGCAGATCCGGAACATAATGGTGCAGGGCGCTGACTTCCGCGTTTCCAGACTTTACGAAACACGGA
AACCGAAGACCATTCATGTTGTTGCTCAGGTCGCAGACGTTTTGCAGCAGCAGTCGCTTCACGTTCGCTC
GCGTATCGGTGATTCATTCTGCTAACCAGTAAGGCAACCCCGCCAGCCTAGCCGGGTCCTCAACGACAGG
AGCACGATCATGCTAGTCATGCCCCGCGCCCACCGGAAGGAGCTGACTGGGTTGAAGGCTCTCAAGGGCA
TCGGTCGAGATCCCGGTGCCTAATGAGTGAGCTAACTTACATTAATTGCGTTGCGCTCACTGCCCGCTTT
CCAGTCGGGAAACCTGTCGTGCCAGCTGCATTAATGAATCGGCCAACGCGCGGGGAGAGGCGGTTTGCGT
ATTGGGCGCCAGGGTGGTTTTTCTTTTCACCAGTGAGACGGGCAACAGCTGATTGCCCTTCACCGCCTGG
CCCTGAGAGAGTTGCAGCAAGCGGTCCACGCTGGTTTGCCCCAGCAGGCGAAAATCCTGTTTGATGGTGG
TTAACGGCGGGATATAACATGAGCTGTCTTCGGTATCGTCGTATCCCACTACCGAGATGTCCGCACCAAC
GCGCAGCCCGGACTCGGTAATGGCGCGCATTGCGCCCAGCGCCATCTGATCGTTGGCAACCAGCATCGCA
GTGGGAACGATGCCCTCATTCAGCATTTGCATGGTTTGTTGAAAACCGGACATGGCACTCCAGTCGCCTT
CCCGTTCCGCTATCGGCTGAATTTGATTGCGAGTGAGATATTTATGCCAGCCAGCCAGACGCAGACGCGC
CGAGACAGAACTTAATGGGCCCGCTAACAGCGCGATTTGCTGGTGACCCAATGCGACCAGATGCTCCACG
CCCAGTCGCGTACCGTCTTCATGGGAGAAAATAATACTGTTGATGGGTGTCTGGTCAGAGACATCAAGAA
ATAACGCCGGAACATTAGTGCAGGCAGCTTCCACAGCAATGGCATCCTGGTCATCCAGCGGATAGTTAAT
GATCAGCCCACTGACGCGTTGCGCGAGAAGATTGTGCACCGCCGCTTTACAGGCTTCGACGCCGCTTCGT
TCTACCATCGACACCACCACGCTGGCACCCAGTTGATCGGCGCGAGATTTAATCGCCGCGACAATTTGCG
ACGGCGCGTGCAGGGCCAGACTGGAGGTGGCAACGCCAATCAGCAACGACTGTTTGCCCGCCAGTTGTTG
TGCCACGCGGTTGGGAATGTAATTCAGCTCCGCCATCGCCGCTTCCACTTTTTCCCGCGTTTTCGCAGAA
ACGTGGCTGGCCTGGTTCACCACGCGGGAAACGGTCTGATAAGAGACACCGGCATACTCTGCGACATCGT
ATAACGTTACTGGTTTCACATTCACCACCCTGAATTGACTCTCTTCCGGGCGCTATCATGCCATACCGCG
AAAGGTTTTGCGCCATTCGATGGTGTCCGGGATCTCGACGCTCTCCCTTATGCGACTCCTGCATTAGGAA
GCAGCCCAGTAGTAGGTTGAGGCCGTTGAGCACCGCCGCCGCAAGGAATGGTGCATGCAAGGAGATGGCG
CCCAACAGTCCCCCGGCCACGGGGCCTGCCACCATACCCACGCCGAAACAAGCGCTCATGAGCCCGAAGT
GGCGAGCCCGATCTTCCCCATCGGTGATGTCGGCGATATAGGCGCCAGCAACCGCACCTGTGGCGCCGGT
GATGCCGGCCACGATGCGTCCGGCGTAGAGGATCGAGATCGATCTCGATCCCGCGAAATTAATACGACTC
ACTATAGGGGAATTGTGAGCGGATAACAATTCCCCTCTAGAAATAATTTTGTTTAACTTTAAGAAGGAGA
TATACATATGTCCCCTATACTAGGTTATTGGAAAATTAAGGGCCTTGTGCAACCCACTCGACTTCTTTTG
GAATATCTTGAAGAAAAATATGAAGAGCATTTGTATGAGCGCGATGAAGGTGATAAATGGCGAAACAAAA
AGTTTGAATTGGGTTTGGAGTTTCCCAATCTTCCTTATTATATTGATGGTGATGTTAAATTAACACAGTC
TATGGCCATCATACGTTATATAGCTGACAAGCACAACATGTTGGGTGGTTGTCCAAAAGAGCGTGCAGAG
ATTTCAATGCTTGAAGGAGCGGTTTTGGATATTAGATACGGTGTTTCGAGAATTGCATATAGTAAAGACT
TTGAAACTCTCAAAGTTGATTTTCTTAGCAAGCTACCTGAAATGCTGAAAATGTTCGAAGATCGTTTATG
TCATAAAACATATTTAAATGGTGATCATGTAACCCATCCTGACTTCATGTTGTATGACGCTCTTGATGTT
GTTTTATACATGGACCCAATGTGCCTGGATGCGTTCCCAAAATTAGTTTGTTTTAAAAAACGTATTGAAG
CTATCCCACAAATTGATAAGTACTTGAAATCCAGCAAGTATATAGCATGGCCTTTGCAGGGCTGGCAAGC
CACGTTTGGTGGTGGCGACCATCCTCCAAAATCGGATGGTTCAACTAGTGGTTCTGGTCATCACCATCAC
CATCACTCCGCGGGTCTGGTGCCACGCGGTAGTACTGCAATTGGTATGAAAGAAACCGCTGCTGCTAAAT
TCGAACGCCAGCACATGGACAGCCCAGATCTGGGTACCGGTGGTGGCTCCGGTGATGACGACGACAAGAG
TCCCATGGGATATCGGGGATCCGCCGCAGGCAGCACGCTGGACAAAATCGCCAAAAACGGTGTGATTGTC
GTCGGTCACAAGGAATCTTCAGTGCCTTTCTCTTATTACGACAATCAGCAAAAAGTGGTGGGTTACTCGC
AGGATTACTCCAACGCCATTGTTGAAGCAGTGAAAAAGAAACTCAACAAACCGGACTTGCAGGTAAAACT
GATTCCGATTACCTCACAAAACCGTATTCCACTGCTGCAAAACGGCACTTTCGATTTTGAATGTGGTTCT
ACCACCAACAACGTCGAACGCCAAAAACAGGCGGCTTTCTCTGACACTATTTTCGTGGTCGGTACGCGCC
TGTTGACCAAAAAGGGTGGCGATATCAAAGATTTTGCCAACCTGAAAGACAAAGCCGTAGTCGTCACTTC
CGGCACTACCTCTGAAGTTTTGCTCAACAAACTGAATGAAGAGCAAAAAATGAATATGCGCATCATCAGC
GCCAAAGATCACGGTGACTCTTTCCGCACCCTGGAAAGCGGTCGTGCCGTTGCCTTTATGATGGATGACG
TGCTGCTGGCCGGTGAACGTGCGAAAGCGAAGAAACCAGACAACTGGGAAATCGTCGGCAAGCCGCAGTC
TCAGGAGGCCTACGGTTGTATGTTGCGTAAAGATGATCCGCAGTTCAAAAAGCTGATGGATGACACCATC
GCTCAGGTGCAGACCTCCGGTGAAGCGGAAAAATGGTTTGATAAGTGGTTCAAAAATCCAATTCTGGTGA
GCCACAACGTCTATATCATGGCCGACAAGCAGAGGAACGGCATCAAGGCGAACTTCAAGATCCGCCACAA
CATCGAGGACGGCGGCGTGCAGCTCGCCTACCACTACCAGCAGAACACCCCCATCGGCGACGGCCCCGTG
CTGCTGCCCGACAACCACTACCTGAGCACCCAGTCCAAACTTTCGAAAGACCCCAACGAGAAGCGCGATC
ACATGGTCCTGCTGGAGTTCGTGACCGCCGCCGGGATCACTCTCGGCATGGACGAGCTGTACAAGGGCGG
TACCGGAGGGAGCATGGTGAGCAAGGGCGAGGAGCTGTTCACCGGGGTGGTGCCCATCCTGGTCGAGCTG
GACGGCGACGTAAACGGCCACAAGTTCAGCGTGTCCGGCGAGGGTGAGGGCGATGCCACCTACGGCAAGC
TGACCCTGAAGTTCATCTGCACCACCGGCAAGCTGCCCGTGCCCTGGCCCACCCTCGTGACCACCCTGAC
CTACGGCGTGCAGTGCTTCAGCCGCTACCCCGACCACATGAAGCAGCACGACTTCTTCAAGTCCGCCATG
CCCGAAGGCTACATCCAGGAGCGCACCATCTTCTTCAAGGACGACGGCAACTACAAGACCCGCGCCGAGG
TGAAGTTCGAGGGCGACACCCTGGTGAACCGCATCGAGCTGAAGGGCATCGACTTCAAGGAGGACGGCAA
CATCCTGGGGCATAAGCTGGAGTACAACTTTAACAACCCCCTGAACATGAATTTCGAACTGTCAGACGAA
ATGAAAGCACTGTTCAAAGAACCGAATGACAAGGCACTGAAATAAGAATTCTGTACAGGCCTTGGCGCGC
CTGCAGGCGAGCTCCGTCGACAAGCTTGCGGCCGCACTCGAGCACCACCACCACCACCACCACCACTAAT
TGATTAATACCTAGGCTGCTAAACAAAGCCCGAAAGGAAGCTGAGTTGGCTGCTGCCACCGCTGAGCAAT
AACTAGCATAACCCCTTGGGGCCTCTAAACGGGTCTTGAGGGGTTTTTTGCTGAAAGGAGGAACTATATC
CGGAT
Features (pLannotate 1.2.2; 24 found; start..end, strand, type, name):
     12..440     +  rep_origin     f1 ori (sequence partly withheld): f1 bacteriophage origin of replication; arrow indicates direction of (+) strand synthesis
    493..550     +  promoter       AmpR promoter (fragment): bla
    559..1374    -  CDS            KanR: aminoglycoside phosphotransferase; aph(3')-Ia; confers resistance to kanamycin in bacteria or G418 (Geneticin®) in eukaryotes
   1496..2084    +  rep_origin     ori: high-copy-number ColE1/pMB1/pBR322/pUC origin of replication
   2270..2409    -  misc_feature   bom: basis of mobility region from pBR322
   2511..2702    -  CDS            rop: Rop protein, which maintains plasmids at low copy number; rop
   2719..3099    +  CDS            YPB1_ECOLX: Protein predicted: Swiss-Prot protein existence level 4. From Escherichia coli.
   3161..3225    -  CDS            TcR (fragment): tetracycline efflux protein; tet; confers resistance to tetracycline
   3240..3261    -  protein_bind   CAP binding site: CAP binding activates transcription in the presence of cAMP. E. coli catabolite activator protein
   3274..4356    -  CDS            lacI: lac repressor; lacI; The lac repressor binds to the lac operator to inhibit transcription in E. coli. This inhibition can be relieved by adding lactose or isopropyl-β-D-thiogalactopyranoside (IPTG).
   4357..4434    -  promoter       lacI promoter: lacI
   4442..4721    -  CDS            TcR (fragment): tetracycline efflux protein; tet; confers resistance to tetracycline
   4747..4765    +  promoter       T7 promoter: promoter for bacteriophage T7 RNA polymerase
   4766..4790    +  protein_bind   lac operator: The lac repressor binds to the lac operator to inhibit transcription in E. coli. This inhibition can be relieved by adding lactose or isopropyl-β-D-thiogalactopyranoside (IPTG). lac repressor encoded by lacI
   4805..4827    +  RBS            RBS: efficient ribosome binding site from bacteriophage T7 gene 10 (Olins and Rangwala, 1989)
   4835..5488    +  CDS            GST26_SCHJA: Experimental evidence at protein level: Swiss-Prot protein existence level 1. GST isoenzymes appear to play a central role in the parasite detoxification system. Other functions are also suspected including a role in increasing the solubility of haematin in the parasite gut. From Schistosoma japonicum (Blood fluke).
   5516..5533    +  CDS            7xHis (fragment): 6xHis affinity tag
   5576..5620    +  CDS            S-Tag: affinity and epitope tag derived from pancreatic ribonuclease A
   5627..6430    +  CDS            gltI (fragment): GLTI_ECOLI - Also known as ybeJ, yzzK. Experimental evidence at protein level: Swiss-Prot protein existence level 1. Part of the ABC transporter complex GltIJKL involved in glutamate and aspartate uptake. Binds to both glutamate and aspartate. From Escherichia coli (strain K12).
   6443..7165    +  CDS            cEGFP: cEGFP is a basic (constitutively fluorescent) green fluorescent protein published in 2008, derived from Aequorea victoria.
   7178..7246    +  CDS            gltI (fragment): GLTI_ECOLI - Also known as ybeJ, yzzK. Experimental evidence at protein level: Swiss-Prot protein existence level 1. Part of the ABC transporter complex GltIJKL involved in glutamate and aspartate uptake. Binds to both glutamate and aspartate. From Escherichia coli (strain K12).
   7320..7343    +  CDS            9xHis (fragment): 9xHis affinity tag
   7369..7412    +  CDS            SET1 (fragment): solubility-enhancement tag derived from T7 phage gene 10B
   7420..7467    +  terminator     T7 terminator: transcription terminator for bacteriophage T7 RNA polymerase
