[The description below was written by a language model from this plasmid's Addgene catalogue record, the feature table of its GenBank file and pLannotate feature annotations shown in this document.]
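Description:
pET41a iGlum is a bacterial expression plasmid of about 7.5 kb built on the pET41a backbone for producing recombinant iGlum, the R24K medium-affinity variant of the single-wavelength glutamate indicator iGluSnFR, in E. coli. It is selected with kanamycin through an aminoglycoside phosphotransferase gene (KanR). Replication relies on a ColE1/pBR322-type origin accompanied by the bom region and the rop gene; the catalogue lists the plasmid as high copy, although rop is generally associated with copy-number restraint. An f1 phage origin is also present.

Expression is driven by a T7 promoter followed by a lac operator and the T7 gene 10 ribosome binding site, and the plasmid carries its own lacI gene. Transcription therefore depends on a host supplying T7 RNA polymerase and is held off by lac repressor until induction with IPTG or lactose; a T7 terminator closes the unit. The reading frame begins with backbone-encoded Schistosoma japonicum GST, followed by a His tag, a thrombin cleavage site and an S-tag. The 1563 bp sensor insert, cloned between BamHI and EcoRI, comes next. The sensor consists of the E. coli glutamate/aspartate-binding protein GltI interrupted by a circularly permuted EGFP, so that ligand binding in the GltI domain alters fluorescence. A mutagenic primer site annotated near the start of the insert is consistent with the location of the R24K change. A further polyhistidine tract lies downstream of the insert, but the record does not make clear whether it is translated as part of the fusion. The tags allow affinity purification and detection of the protein, presumably for in vitro characterisation of the sensor. The two feature tables agree apart from a four-base length difference.
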