Addgene plasmid #119829: pET41a iGlum
Purpose: Production of recombinant iGluSnFR R24K medium affinity variant, a single-wavelength glutamate indicator, in E. coli
Depositing lab: Katalin Torok. Depositing organization: City, University of London. Publication: Ultrafast glutamate sensors resolve high-frequency release at Schaffer collateral synapses. Helassa N, Durst CD, Coates C, Kerruth S, Arif U, Schulze C, Wiegert JS, Geeves M, Oertner TG, Torok K. Proc Natl Acad Sci U S A. 2018 May 7. pii: 1720648115. doi: 10.1073/pnas.1720648115. PubMed 29735711.
Backbone
  Vector backbone: pET41a
  Backbone manufacturer: EMD Biosciences
  Backbone size w/o insert (bp): 5933
  Total vector size (bp): 7496
  Vector type: Bacterial Expression
Growth in bacteria
  Bacterial resistance: Kanamycin, 50 μg/mL
  Growth temperature: 37°C
  Growth strain: DH5alpha
  Copy number: High Copy
Gene/Insert
  Gene/Insert name: iGlum (alt name: iGluSnFR R24K)
  Species: Synthetic; E. coli
  Insert size (bp): 1563
  Mutation: R24K
  Promoter: T7
  Tag / fusion protein: GST (N terminal on backbone)
  Cloning method: Restriction Enzyme; 5′ cloning site BamHI (not destroyed); 3′ cloning site EcoRI (not destroyed)
  Sequencing primers: 5′ T7 fwd
Terms and licenses: Academic/Nonprofit Terms; Industry Terms: Not Available to Industry
How to cite: pET41a iGlum was a gift from Katalin Torok (Addgene plasmid # 119829 ; http://n2t.net/addgene:119829 ; RRID:Addgene_119829)
